>Addgene plasmid #238393 | eOYW013 | addgene full sequence | sequence record 485902 | Addgene NGS Result
GAAGATCCTTTGATCTTTTCTACGGGGTCTGACGCTCAGTGGAACGAAAACTCACGTTAAGGGATTTTGG
TCATGAGATTATCAAAAAGGATCTTCACCTAGATCCTTTTAAATTAAAAATGAAGTTTTAAATCAATCTA
AAGTATATATGAGTAAACTTGGTCTGACAGTTACCAATGCTTAATCAGTGAGGCACCTATCTCAGCGATC
TGTCTATTTCGTTCATCCATAGTTGCCTGACTCCCCGTCGTGTAGATAACTACGATACGGGAGGGCTTAC
CATCTGGCCCCAGTGCTGCAATGATACCGCGAGACCCACGCTCACCGGCTCCAGATTTATCAGCAATAAA
CCAGCCAGCCGGAAGGGCCGAGCGCAGAAGTGGTCCTGCAACTTTATCCGCCTCCATCCAGTCTATTAAT
TGTTGCCGGGAAGCTAGAGTAAGTAGTTCGCCAGTTAATAGTTTGCGCAACGTTGTTGCCATTGCTACAG
GCATCGTGGTGTCACGCTCGTCGTTTGGTATGGCTTCATTCAGCTCCGGTTCCCAACGATCAAGGCGAGT
TACATGATCCCCCATGTTGTGCAAAAAAGCGGTTAGCTCCTTCGGTCCTCCGATCGTTGTCAGAAGTAAG
TTGGCCGCAGTGTTATCACTCATGGTTATGGCAGCACTGCATAATTCTCTTACTGTCATGCCATCCGTAA
GATGCTTTTCTGTGACTGGTGAGTACTCAACCAAGTCATTCTGAGAATAGTGTATGCGGCGACCGAGTTG
CTCTTGCCCGGCGTCAATACGGGATAATACCGCGCCACATAGCAGAACTTTAAAAGTGCTCATCATTGGA
AAACGTTCTTCGGGGCGAAAACTCTCAAGGATCTTACCGCTGTTGAGATCCAGTTCGATGTAACCCACTC
GTGCACCCAACTGATCTTCAGCATCTTTTACTTTCACCAGCGTTTCTGGGTGAGCAAAAACAGGAAGGCA
AAATGCCGCAAAAAAGGGAATAAGGGCGACACGGAAATGTTGAATACTCATACTCTTCCTTTTTCAATAT
TATTGAAGCATTTATCAGGGTTATTGTCTCATGAGCGGATACATATTTGAATGTATTTAGAAAAATAAAC
AAATAGGGGTTCCGCGCACATTTCCCCGAAAAGTGCCACCTGAATTAATTCGAGCTCGCCCAAACATAAC
AGGAAGAAAAATGCCCCGCTGTGGGCGGACAAAATAGTTGGGAACTGGGAGGGGTGGAAATGGAGTTTTT
AAGGATTATTTAGGGAAGAGTGACAAAATAGATGGGAACTGGGTGTAGCGTCGTAAGCTAATACGAAAAT
TAAAAATGACAAAATAGTTTGGAACTAGATTTCACTTATCTGGTTGGCCTGCAGGGGGGGGGGGAAAGCC
ACGTTGTGTCTCAAAATCTCTGATGTTACATTGCACAAGATAAAAATATATCATCATGAACAATAAAACT
GTCTGCTTACATAAACAGTAATACAAGGGGTGTTATGAGCCATATTCAACGGGAAACGTCTTGCTCGAGG
CCGCGATTAAATTCCAACATGGATGCTGATTTATATGGGTATAAATGGGCTCGCGATAATGTCGGGCAAT
CAGGTGCGACAATCTATCGATTGTATGGGAAGCCCGATGCGCCAGAGTTGTTTCTGAAACATGGCAAAGG
TAGCGTTGCCAATGATGTTACAGATGAGATGGTCAGACTAAACTGGCTGACGGAATTTATGCCTCTTCCG
ACCATCAAGCATTTTATCCGTACTCCTGATGATGCATGGTTACTCACCACTGCGATCCCCGGGAAAACAG
CATTCCAGGTATTAGAAGAATATCCTGATTCAGGTGAAAATATTGTTGATGCGCTGGCAGTGTTCCTGCG
CCGGTTGCATTCGATTCCTGTTTGTAATTGTCCTTTTAACAGCGATCGCGTATTTCGTCTCGCTCAGGCG
CAATCACGAATGAATAACGGTTTGGTTGATGCGAGTGATTTTGATGACGAGCGTAATGGCTGGCCTGTTG
AACAAGTCTGGAAAGAAATGCATAAGCTTTTGCCATTCTCACCGGATTCAGTCGTCACTCATGGTGATTT
CTCACTTGATAACCTTATTTTTGACGAGGGGAAATTAATAGGTTGTATTGATGTTGGACGAGTCGGAATC
GCAGACCGATACCAGGATCTTGCCATCCTATGGAACTGCCTCGGTGAGTTTTCTCCTTCATTACAGAAAC
GGCTTTTTCAAAAATATGGTATTGATAATCCTGATATGAATAAATTGCAGTTTCATTTGATGCTCGATGA
GTTTTTCTAATCAGAATTGGTTAATTGGTTGTAACACTGGCAGAGCATTACGCTGACTTGACGGGACGGC
GGCTTTGTTGAATAAATCGAACTTTTGCTGAGTTGAAGGATCAGATCACGCATCTTCCCGACAACGCAGA
CCGTTCCGTGGCAAAGCAAAAGTTCAAAATCACCAACTGGTCCACCTACAACAAAGCTCTCATCAACCGT
GGCTCCCTCACTTTCTGGCTGGATGATGGGGCGATTCAGGCCTGGTATGAGTCAGCAACACCTTCTTCAC
GAGGCAGACCTCAGCGCCCCCCCCCCCTGCAGGTCGACTAGAGTCGGGGATCCGGTGATTGATTGAGCAA
GCTTTATGCTTGTAAACCGTTTTGTGAAAAAATTTTTAAAATAAAAAAGGGGACCTCTAGGGTCCCCAAT
TAATTAGTAATATAATCTATTAAAGGTCATTCAAAAGGTCATCCACCGGATCAATTCCCCTGCTCGCGCA
GGCTGGGTGCCAAGCTCTCGGGTAACATCAAGGCCCGATCCTTGGAGCCCTTGCCCTCCCGCACGATGAT
CGT
[255 nt withheld, positions 2874-3128]
CGTGGAGACCGAAACCTTGCGCTCGTTCGCCAGCCAGGACAGAAATGCCTCGACTTCGCTGCTGCCCAAG
GTTGCCGGGTGACGCACACCGTGGAAACGGATGAAGGCACGAACCCAGTGGACATAAGCCTGTTCGGTTC
GTAAGCTGTAATGCAAGTAGCGTATGCGCTCACGCAACTGGTCCAGAACCTTGACCGAACGCAGCGGTGG
TAACGGCGCAGTGGCGGTTTTCATGGCTTGTTATGACTGTTTTTTTGGGGTACAGTCTATGCCTCGGGCA
TCCAAGCAGCAAGCGCGTTACGCCGTGGGTCGATGTTTGTGTCTAACAATTCGTTCAAGCCGACGCCGCT
TCGCGGCGCGGCTTAACTCAAGCGTTAGATGCACTAAGCACATAATTGCTCACAGCCAAACTATCAGGTC
AAGTCTGCTTTTATTATTTTTAAGCGTGCATAATAAGCCCTACACAAATTGGGAGATATATCATGAAAGG
CTGGCTTTTTCTTGTTATCGCAATAGTTGGCGAAGTAATCGCAACATCCGCATTAAAATCTAGCGAGGGC
TTTACTAAGCTGATCCGGTGGATGACCTTTTGAATGACCTTTAATAGATTATATTACTAATTAATTGGGG
ACCCTAGAGGTCCCCTTTTTTATTTTAAAAATTTTTTCACAAAACGGTTTACAAGCATAAAGCTTGCTCA
ATCAATCACCGGATCCCGACGGGCCCGGTACCGCGGCCGCGCGAATTCGAGCTCGGTACCATTTATCAGG
GTTATTGTCTCATGAGCGGATACATATTTGAATGTATTTAGAAAAATAAACAAATAGGGGTTCCGCGCAC
ATTTCCCCGAAAAGTGCCACCTGACGTCTAAGAAACCATTATTATCATGACATTAACCTATAAAAATAGG
CGTATCACGAGGCCCTTTCGTCTTCACCTCGAGAACATTACTCGCATCCATTCTCAGGCTGTCTCGTCTC
GTCTCGGAGTTGACGGCTAGCTCAGTCCTAGGTACAGTGCTAGCTACTAGAGTCACACAGGACTACTAAA
TGAGCGAGCTGATCAAGGAGAACATGCACATGAAGCTGTACATGGAGGGCACCGTGAACAACCACCACTT
CAAGTGCACATCCGAGGGCGAAGGCAAGCCCTACGAGGGCACCCAGACCATGAAGATCAAGGTGGTCGAG
GGCGGCCCTCTCCCCTTCGCCTTCGACATCCTGGCTACCAGCTTCATGTACGGCAGCAAAGCCTTCATCA
ACCACACCCAGGGCATCCCCGACTTCTTTAAGCAGTCCTTCCCTGAGGGCTTCACATGGGAGAGAATCAC
CACATACGAAGACGGGGGCGTGCTGACCGCTACCCAGGACACCAGCTTCCAGAACGGCTGCATCATCTAC
AACGTCAAGATCAACGGGGTGAACTTCCCATCCAACGGCCCTGTGATGCAGAAGAAAACACGCGGCTGGG
AGGCCAACACCGAGATGCTGTACCCCGCTGACGGCGGCCTGAGAGGCCACAGCCAGATGGCCCTGAAGCT
CGTGGGCGGGGGCTACCTGCACTGCTCCTTCAAGACCACATACAGATCCAAGAAACCCGCTAAGAACCTC
AAGATGCCCGGCTTCCACTTCGTGGACCACAGACTGGAAAGAATCAAGGAGGCCGACAAAGAAACGTACG
TCGAGCAGCACGAGATGGCTGTGGCCAAGTACTGCGACCTCCCTAGCAAACTGGGGCACAGATGAAGGTG
ACTCCTGTTGATAGATCCAGTAATGACCTCAGAACTCCATCTGGATTTGTTCAGAACGCTCGGTTGCCGC
CGGGCGTTTTTTATTGGTGAGAATGCTTCCAGGATACATAGATTACCACAACTCCGAGCCCTTCCACCCC
AAGCTAGCTTGGAGGACAAATCCGCCGCTAGGAGCTTGCGGCCGCCTTAAGACGCGTGGATCCCCGGGAA
TTTCGACCCCACGCCCCTCTTTAATACGACGGGCAATTTGCACTTCAGAAAATGAAGAGTTTGCTTTAGC
CATAACAAAAGTCCAGTATGCTTTTTCACAGCATAACTGGACTGATTTCAGTTTACAACTATTCTGTCTA
GTTTAAGACTTTATTGTCATAGTTTAGATCTATTTTGTTCAGTTTAAGACTTTATTGTCCGCCCACACCC
GCTTACGCAGGGCATCCATTTATTACTCAACCGTAACCGATTTTGCCAGGTTACGCGGCTGGTCCTCTAG
AATTCCCATGTCAGCCGTTAAGTGTTCCTGTGTCACTCAAAATTGCTTTGAGAGGCTCTAAGGGCTTCTC
AGTGCGTTACATCCCTGGCTTGTTGTCCACAACCGTTAAACCTTAAAAGCTTTAAAAGCCTTATATATTC
TTTTTTTTCTTATAAAACTTAAAACCTTAGAGGCTATTTAAGTTGCTGATTTATATTAATTTTATTGTTC
AAACATGAGAGCTTAGTACGTGAAACATGAGAGCTTAGTACGTTAGCCATGAGAGCTTAGTACGTTAGCC
ATGAGGGTTTAGTTCGTTAAACATGAGAGCTTAGTACGTTAAACATGAGAGCTTAGTACGTGAAACATGA
GAGCTTAGTACGTACTATCAACAGGTTGAACTGCTGATCTTCAGATCCTCTACGCCGGACGCATCGTGGC
CGGATCGGGGGGGGGGGGCGCTCGGTCTTGCCTTGCTCGTCGGTGATGTACTTCACCAGCTCCGCGAAGT
CGCTCTTCTTGATGGAGCGCATGGGGACGTGCTTGGCAATCACGCGCACCCCCCGGCCGTTTTAGCGGCT
AAAAAAGTCATGGCTCTGCCCTCGGGCGGACCACGCCCATCATGACCTTGCCAAGCTCGTCCTGCTTCTC
TTCGATCTTCGCCAGCAGGGCGAGGATCGTGGCATCACCGAACCGCGCCGTGCGCGGGTCGTCGGTGAGC
CAGAGTTTCAGCAGGCCGCCCAGGCGGCCCAGGTCGCCATTGATGCGGGCCAGCTCGCGGACGTGCTCAT
AGTCCACGACGCCCGTGATTTTGTAGCCCTGGCCGACGGCCAGCAGGTAGGCCGACAGGCTCATGCCGGC
CGCCGCCGCCTTTTCCTCAATCGCTCTTCGTTCGTCTGGAAGGCAGTACACCTTGATAGGTGGGCTGCCC
TTCCTGGTTGGCTTGGTTTCATCAGCCATCCGCTTGCCCTCATCTGTTACGCCGGCGGTAGCCGGCCAGC
CTCGCAGAGCAGGATTCCCGTTGAGCACCGCCAGGTGCGAATAAGGGACAGTGAAGAAGGAACACCCGCT
CGCGGGTGGGCCTACTTCACCTATCCTGCCCGGCTGACGCCGTTGGATACACCAAGGAAAGTCTACACGA
ACCCTTTGGCAAAATCCTGTATATCGTGCGAAAAAGGATGGATATACCGAAAAAATCGCTATAATGACCC
CGAAGCAGGGTTATGCAGCGGAAAAGCGCTTTCTCATAGCTCACGCTGTAGGTATCTCAGTTCGGTGTAG
GTCGTTCGCTCCAAGCTGGGCTGTGTGCACGAACCCCCCGTTCAGCCCGACCGCTGCGCCTTATCCGGTA
ACTATCGTCTTGAGTCCAACCCGGTAAGACACGACTTATCGCCACTGGCAGCAGCCACTGGTAACAGGAT
TAGCAGAGCGAGGTATGTAGGCGGTGCTACAGAGTTCTTGAAGTGGTGGCCTAACTACGGCTACACTAGA
AGAACAGTATTTGGTATCTGCGCTCTGCTGAAGCCAGTTACCTTCGGAAAAAGAGTTGGTAGCTCTTGAT
CCGGCAAACAAACCACCGCTGGTAGCGGTGGTTTTTTTGTTTGCAAGCAGCAGATTACGCGCAGAAAAAA
AGGATCTCAA
Features (pLannotate 1.2.2; 18 found; start..end, strand, type, name):
    171..1031    -  CDS            AmpR: β-lactamase; bla; confers resistance to ampicillin, carbenicillin, and related antibiotics
   1032..1136    -  promoter       AmpR promoter: bla
   1210..1375    +  mobile_element Tn7L: mini-Tn7 element (left end of the Tn7 transposon) Tn7
   1505..2320    +  CDS            KanR: aminoglycoside phosphotransferase; aph(3')-Ia; confers resistance to kanamycin in bacteria or G418 (Geneticin®) in eukaryotes
   2461..2607    +  CDS            TRA2_ECOLX (fragment): Protein predicted: Swiss-Prot protein existence level 4. Required for transposition of transposon Tn903. From Escherichia coli.
   2790..3362    -  CDS            int (fragment) (sequence partly withheld): INT2_ECOLX - Protein inferred from homology: Swiss-Prot protein existence level 3. Putative integrase believed to be involved in the insertion of antibiotic resistance genes into plasmids and transposons. From Escherichia coli.
   3611..3700    +  CDS            qacE (fragment): QACE_ECOLX - Protein inferred from homology: Swiss-Prot protein existence level 3. Multidrug exporter. Is implicated for the resistance to bacteriocidal quaternary ammonium compounds. From Escherichia coli.
   3871..3888    +  misc_feature   MCS (fragment): pUC18/19 multiple cloning site
   3888..3965    -  promoter       AmpR promoter (fragment): bla
   4118..4142    +  promoter       J23119(SpeI) promoter (fragment): bacterial promoter (Registry of Standard Biological Parts BBa J23119) modified to end with an SpeI site
   4178..4870    +  CDS            TurboRFP: TurboRFP is a basic (constitutively fluorescent) orange fluorescent protein published in 2007, derived from Entacmaea quadricolor. It has low acid sensitivity.
   4878..4972    +  terminator     lambda t0 terminator: transcription terminator from phage lambda
   5097..5295    +  mobile_element Tn7R (fragment): mini-Tn7 element (right end of the Tn7 transposon) Tn7
   5377..5765    -  rep_origin     R6K γ ori: γ replication origin from E. coli plasmid R6K; requires the R6K initiator protein pi for replication
   5806..5898    -  CDS            traI (fragment): TRAI6_ECOLX - Experimental evidence at protein level: Swiss-Prot protein existence level 1. The initiation process of transfer DNA synthesis requires the interaction of at least three plasmid-specific components (TraH, I, and J) at the transfer origin resulting in the assembly of a specialised nucleoprotein complex - the relaxosome. Site- and strand-specific cleavage at the transfer origin is dependent on TraI and TraJ. From Escherichia coli.
   5936..6307    -  CDS            traJ: oriT-recognizing protein; traJ
   6340..6449    -  oriT           oriT: incP origin of transfer
   6584..6988    -  rep_origin     ori (fragment): high-copy-number ColE1/pMB1/pBR322/pUC origin of replication
