[The description below was written by a language model from this plasmid's Addgene catalogue record and pLannotate feature annotations shown in this document.]
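Description:
eOYW013 is a bacterial expression plasmid built on the EML002 backbone and described as a constitutive TurboRFP construct from a DNA part library developed for engineering the nematode symbiont Xenorhabdus griffiniae HGB2511. The feature table shows a mini-Tn7 delivery architecture. Replication depends on the R6K γ origin, which requires the pi initiator protein, consistent with propagation in a pir-expressing strain at low copy. In hosts lacking pi, such a plasmid would be expected to behave as a suicide vector. An incP oriT with traJ and a traI fragment allows conjugative mobilisation when transfer functions are supplied in trans. A partial ColE1/pUC-type origin is also annotated, but only as a fragment. Selection is by ampicillin, through an AmpR gene in the backbone, and by kanamycin.

The payload lies between the Tn7L and Tn7R ends, so it would be the segment inserted into a recipient chromosome by Tn7 transposition. No transposase genes are annotated on this plasmid, so they would presumably have to be provided separately. Within the transposon ends are the KanR marker, several short remnants of integron and transposon origin (Tn903, int and qacE fragments), and the synthetic cassette recorded as UNS1-P2m-U2d-TurboRFP-t0-UNSX. In this cassette a constitutive promoter, P2m, which is partly matched to the J23119 family, drives TurboRFP. U2d is presumably the 5′ untranslated or ribosome-binding part, although the record does not define it. Transcription ends at the phage lambda t0 terminator. The flanking UNS sequences are unique nucleotide sequences that serve as standard assembly junctions, and the insert was assembled by Gibson cloning. The construct appears suited to testing or benchmarking constitutive expression parts, and to fluorescently labelling bacteria.
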