Addgene plasmid #238393: eOYW013
Purpose: TurboRFP constitutive Golden Gate construct
Depositing lab: Richard Murray. Depositing organization: California Institute of Technology. Publication: A DNA Part Library for Reliable Engineering of the Emerging Model Nematode Symbiotic Bacterium Xenorhabdus griffiniae HGB2511. Larsson EM, Wang OY, Murray RM. ACS Synth Biol. 2025 Oct 17;14(10):4122-4126. doi: 10.1021/acssynbio.5c00414. Epub 2025 Sep 25. PubMed 40998411.
Backbone
  Vector backbone: EML002
  Vector type: Bacterial Expression
Growth in bacteria
  Bacterial resistance: Ampicillin and Kanamycin, 100 & 50 μg/mL
  Growth temperature: 37°C
  Growth strain: Pir1
  Copy number: Low Copy
Gene/Insert
  Gene/Insert name: UNS1-P2m-U2d-TurboRFP-t0-UNSX
  Species: Synthetic
  Cloning method: Gibson Cloning
Terms and licenses: Academic/Nonprofit Terms; Industry Terms: Not Available to Industry
Depositor comments: Please visit https://doi.org/10.1101/2025.06.09.658710 for bioRxiv preprint.
How to cite: eOYW013 was a gift from Richard Murray (Addgene plasmid # 238393 ; http://n2t.net/addgene:238393 ; RRID:Addgene_238393)
